>Addgene plasmid #143631 | TFORF2826 | addgene full sequence | sequence record 400461 | Addgene NGS Result
TTAATGTAGTCTTATGCAATACTCTTGTAGTCTTGCAACATGGTAACGATGAGTTAGCAACATGCCTTAC
AAGGAGAGAAAAAGCACCGTGCATGCCGATTGGTGGAAGTAAGGTGGTACGATCGTGCCTTATTAGGAAG
GCAACAGACGGGTCTGACATGGATTGGACGAACCACTGAATTGCCGCATTGCAGAGATATTGTATTTAAG
TGCCTAGCTCGATACATAAACGGGTCTCTCTGGTTAGACCAGATCTGAGCCTGGGAGCTCTCTGGCTAAC
TAGGGAACCCACTGCTTAAGCCTCAATAAAGCTTGCCTTGAGTGCTTCAAGTAGTGTGTGCCCGTCTGTT
GTGTGACTCTGGTAACTAGAGATCCCTCAGACCCTTTTAGTCAGTGTGGAAAATCTCTAGCAGTGGCGCC
CGAACAGGGACTTGAAAGCGAAAGGGAAACCAGAGGAGCTCTCTCGACGCAGGACTCGGCTTGCTGAAGC
GCGCACGGCAAGAGGCGAGGGGCGGCGACTGGTGAGTACGCCAAAAATTTTGACTAGCGGAGGCTAGAAG
GAGAGAGATGGGTGCGAGAGCGTCAGTATTAAGCGGGGGAGAATTAGATCGCGATGGGAAAAAATTCGGT
TAAGGCCAGGGGGAAAGAAAAAATATAAATTAAAACATATAGTATGGGCAAGCAGGGAGCTAGAACGATT
CGCAGTTAATCCTGGCCTGTTAGAAACATCAGAAGGCTGTAGACAAATACTGGGACAGCTACAACCATCC
CTTCAGACAGGATCAGAAGAACTTAGATCATTATATAATACAGTAGCAACCCTCTATTGTGTGCATCAAA
GGATAGAGATAAAAGACACCAAGGAAGCTTTAGACAAGATAGAGGAAGAGCAAAACAAAAGTAAGACCAC
CGCACAGCAAGCGGCCGCTGATCTTCAGACCTGGAGGAGGAGATATGAGGGACAATTGGAGAAGTGAATT
ATATAAATATAAAGTAGTAAAAATTGAACCATTAGGAGTAGCACCCACCAAGGCAAAGAGAAGAGTGGTG
CAGAGAGAAAAAAGAGCAGTGGGAATAGGAGCTTTGTTCCTTGGGTTCTTGGGAGCAGCAGGAAGCACTA
TGGGCGCAGCGTCAATGACGCTGACGGTACAGGCCAGACAATTATTGTCTGGTATAGTGCAGCAGCAGAA
CAATTTGCTGAGGGCTATTGAGGCGCAACAGCATCTGTTGCAACTCACAGTCTGGGGCATCAAGCAGCTC
CAGGCAAGAATCCTGGCTGTGGAAAGATACCTAAAGGATCAACAGCTCCTGGGGATTTGGGGTTGCTCTG
GAAAACTCATTTGCACCACTGCTGTGCCTTGGAATGCTAGTTGGAGTAATAAATCTCTGGAACAGATTTG
GAATCACACGACCTGGATGGAGTGGGACAGAGAAATTAACAATTACACAAGCTTAATACACTCCTTAATT
GAAGAATCGCAAAACCAGCAAGAAAAGAATGAACAAGAATTATTGGAATTAGATAAATGGGCAAGTTTGT
GGAATTGGTTTAACATAACAAATTGGCTGTGGTATATAAAATTATTCATAATGATAGTAGGAGGCTTGGT
AGGTTTAAGAATAGTTTTTGCTGTACTTTCTATAGTGAATAGAGTTAGGCAGGGATATTCACCATTATCG
TTTCAGACCCACCTCCCAACCCCGAGGGGACCCATGCATTGCATCTCAATTAGTCAGCAACCAGGTGTGG
AAAGTCCCCAGGCTCCCCAGCAGGCAGAAGTATGCAAAGCATGCGTCTCAATTAGTCAGCAACCATAGTC
CCGCCCCTAACTCCGCCCATCCCGCCCCTAACTCCGCCCAGTTCCGCCCATTCTCCGCCCCATGGCTGAC
TAATTTTTTTTATTTATGCAGAGGCCGAGGCCGCCTCGGCCTCTGAGCTATTCCAGAAGTAGTGAGGAGG
CTTTTTTGGAGGCCTAGGCTTTTGCAAAAAGCTTTCTAGAGGTACCACCGGAGCTTACCATGACCGAGTA
CAAGCCCACGGTGCGCCTCGCCACCCGCGACGACGTCCCCAGGGCCGTACGCACCCTCGCCGCCGCGTTC
GCCGACTACCCCGCCACGCGCCACACCGTCGATCCGGACCGCCACATCGAGCGGGTCACCGAGCTGCAAG
AACTCTTCCTCACGCGCGTCGGGCTCGACATCGGCAAGGTGTGGGTCGCGGACGACGGCGCCGCCGTGGC
GGTCTGGACCACGCCGGAGAGCGTCGAAGCGGGGGCGGTGTTCGCCGAGATCGGCCCGCGCATGGCCGAG
TTGAGCGGTTCCCGGCTGGCCGCGCAGCAACAGATGGAAGGCCTCCTGGCGCCGCACCGGCCCAAGGAGC
CCGCGTGGTTCCTGGCCACCGTCGGCGTCTCGCCCGACCACCAGGGCAAGGGTCTGGGCAGCGCCGTCGT
GCTCCCCGGAGTGGAGGCGGCCGAGCGCGCCGGGGTGCCCGCCTTCCTGGAGACCTCCGCGCCCCGCAAC
CTCCCCTTCTACGAGCGGCTCGGCTTCACCGTCACCGCCGACGTCGAGGTGCCCGAAGGACCGCGCACCT
GGTGCATGACCCGCAAGCCCGGTGCCAGTTAACGAATTCTAGATCTTGAGACAAATGGCAGTATTCATCC
ACAATTTTAAAAGAAAAGGGGGGATTGGGGGGTACAGTGCAGGGGAAAGAATAGTAGACATAATAGCAAC
AGACATACAAACTAAAGAATTACAAAAACAAATTACAAAAATTCAAAATTTTCGGGTTTATTACAGGGAC
AGCAGAGATCCACTTTGGCGCCGGCTCGAGGCCTGCAGGTGCAAAGATGGATAAAGTTTTAAACAGAGAG
GAATCTTTGCAGCTAATGGACCTTCTAGGTCTTGAAAGGAGTGGGAATTGGCTCCGGTGCCCGTCAGTGG
GCAGAGCGCACATCGCCCACAGTCCCCGAGAAGTTGGGGGGAGGGGTCGGCAATTGAACCGGTGCCTAGA
GAAGGTGGCGCGGGGTAAACTGGGAAAGTGATGTCGTGTACTGGCTCCGCCTTTTTCCCGAGGGTGGGGG
AGAACCGTATATAAGTGCAGTAGTCGCCGTGAACGTTCTTTTTCGCAACGGGTTTGCCGCCAGAACACAG
GTAAGTGCCGTGTGTGGTTCCCGCGGGCCTGGCCTCTTTACGGGTTATGGCCCTTGCGTGCCTTGAATTA
CTTCCACCTGGCTGCAGTACGTGATTCTTGATCCCGAGCTTCGGGTTGGAAGTGGGTGGGAGAGTTCGAG
GCCTTGCGCTTAAGGAGCCCCTTCGCCTCGTGCTTGAGTTGAGGCCTGGCCTGGGCGCTGGGGCCGCCGC
GTGCGAATCTGGTGGCACCTTCGCGCCTGTCTCGCTGCTTTCGATAAGTCTCTAGCCATTTAAAATTTTT
GATGACCTGCTGCGACGCTTTTTTTCTGGCAAGATAGTCTTGTAAATGCGGGCCAAGATCTGCACACTGG
TATTTCGGTTTTTGGGGCCGCGGGCGGCGACGGGGCCCGTGCGTCCCAGCGCACATGTTCGGCGAGGCGG
GGCCTGCGAGCGCGGCCACCGAGAATCGGACGGGGGTAGTCTCAAGCTGGCCGGCCTGCTCTGGTGCCTG
GCCTCGCGCCGCCGTGTATCGCCCCGCCCTGGGCGGCAAGGCTGGCCCGGTCGGCACCAGTTGCGTGAGC
GGAAAGATGGCCGCTTCCCGGCCCTGCTGCAGGGAGCTCAAAATGGAGGACGCGGCGCTCGGGAGAGCGG
GCGGGTGAGTCACCCACACAAAGGAAAAGGGCCTTTCCGTCCTCAGCCGTCGCTTCATGTGACTCCACGG
AGTACCGGGCGCCGTCCAGGCACCTCGATTAGTTCTCGAGCTTTTGGAGTACGTCGTCTTTAGGTTGGGG
GGAGGGGTTTTATGCGATGGAGTTTCCCCACACTGAGTGGGTGGAGACTGAAGTTAGGCCAGCTTGGCAC
TTGATGTAATTCTCCTTGGAATTTGCCCTTTTTGAGTTTGGATCTTGGTTCATTCTCAAGCCTCAGACAG
TGGTTCAAAGTTTTTTTCTTCCATTTCAGGTGTCGTGAGGCTAGCACCGCCACCATGGATGCTGATGAGG
GTCAAGACATGTCCCAAGTTTCAGGGAAGGAAAGCCCCCCTGTAAGCGATACTCCAGATGAGGGCGATGA
GCCCATGCCGATCCCCGAGGACCTCTCCACCACCTCGGGAGGACAGCAAAGCTCCAAGAGTGACAGAGTC
GTGGCCAGTAATGTTAAAGTAGAGACTCAGAGTGATGAAGAGAATGGGCGTGCCTGTGAAATGAATGGGG
AAGAATGTGCGGAGGATTTACGAATGCTTGATGCCTCGGGAGAGAAAATGAATGGCTCCCACAGGGACCA
AGGCAGCTCGGCTTTGTCGGGAGTTGGAGGCATTCGACTTCCTAACGGAAAACTAAAGTGTGATATCTGT
GGGATCATTTGCATCGGGCCCAATGTGCTCATGGTTCACAAAAGAAGCCACACTGGGGACAAGGGCCTGT
CCGACACGCCCTACGACAGCAGCGCCAGCTACGAGAAGGAGAACGAAATGATGAAGTCCCACGTGATGGA
CCAAGCCATCAACAACGCCATCAACTACCTGGGGGCCGAGTCCCTGCGCCCGCTGGTGCAGACGCCCCCG
GGCGGTTCCGAGGTGGTCCCGGTCATCAGCCCGATGTACCAGCTGCACAAGCCGCTCGCGGAGGGCACCC
CGCGCTCCAACCACTCGGCCCAGGACAGCGCCGTGGAGAACCTGCTGCTGCTCTCCAAGGCCAAGTTGGT
GCCCTCGGAGCGCGAGGCGTCCCCGAGCAACAGCTGCCAAGACTCCACGGACACCGAGAGCAACAACGAG
GAGCAGCGCAGCGGTCTCATCTACCTGACCAACCACATCGCCCCGCACGCGCGCAACGGGCTGTCGCTCA
AGGAGGAGCACCGCGCCTACGACCTGCTGCGCGCCGCCTCCGAGAACTCGCAGGACGCGCTCCGCGTGGT
CAGCACCAGCGGGGAGCAGATGAAGGTGTACAAGTGCGAACACTGCCGGGTGCTCTTCCTGGATCACGTC
ATGTACACCATCCACATGGGCTGCCACGGCTTCCGTGATCCTTTTGAGTGCAACATGTGCGGCTACCACA
GCCAGGACCGGTACGAGTTCTCGTCGCACATAACGCGAGGGGAGCACCGCTTCCACATGAGCTAGTAATG
AACTAGTCCGTAACTTGAAAGTATTTCGATTTCTTGGCTTTATATATCTTGTGGAAAGGACGACGGAGTA
TCCTTCCATGACACTCTACGCGTTAAGTCGACAATCAACCTCTGGATTACAAAATTTGTGAAAGATTGAC
TGGTATTCTTAACTATGTTGCTCCTTTTACGCTATGTGGATACGCTGCTTTAATGCCTTTGTATCATGCT
ATTGCTTCCCGTATGGCTTTCATTTTCTCCTCCTTGTATAAATCCTGGTTGCTGTCTCTTTATGAGGAGT
TGTGGCCCGTTGTCAGGCAACGTGGCGTGGTGTGCACTGTGTTTGCTGACGCAACCCCCACTGGTTGGGG
CATTGCCACCACCTGTCAGCTCCTTTCCGGGACTTTCGCTTTCCCCCTCCCTATTGCCACGGCGGAACTC
ATCGCCGCCTGCCTTGCCCGCTGCTGGACAGGGGCTCGGCTGTTGGGCACTGACAATTCCGTGGTGTTGT
CGGGGAAATCATCGTCCTTTCCTTGGCTGCTCGCCTGTGTTGCCACCTGGATTCTGCGCGGGACGTCCTT
CTGCTACGTCCCTTCGGCCCTCAATCCAGCGGACCTTCCTTCCCGCGGCCTGCTGCCGGCTCTGCGGCCT
CTTCCGCGTCTTCGCCTTCGCCCTCAGACGAGTCGGATCTCCCTTTGGGCCGCCTCCCCGCGTCGACTTT
AAGACCAATGACTTACAAGGCAGCTGTAGATCTTAGCCACTTTTTAAAAGAAAAGGGGGGACTGGAAGGG
CTAATTCACTCCCAACGAAGACAAGATCTGCTTTTTGCTTGTACTGGGTCTCTCTGGTTAGACCAGATCT
GAGCCTGGGAGCTCTCTGGCTAACTAGGGAACCCACTGCTTAAGCCTCAATAAAGCTTGCCTTGAGTGCT
TCAAGTAGTGTGTGCCCGTCTGTTGTGTGACTCTGGTAACTAGAGATCCCTCAGACCCTTTTAGTCAGTG
TGGAAAATCTCTAGCAGTACGTATAGTAGTTCATGTCATCTTATTATTCAGTATTTATAACTTGCAAAGA
AATGAATATCAGAGAGTGAGAGGAACTTGTTTATTGCAGCTTATAATGGTTACAAATAAAGCAATAGCAT
CACAAATTTCACAAATAAAGCATTTTTTTCACTGCATTCTAGTTGTGGTTTGTCCAAACTCATCAATGTA
TCTTATCATGTCTGGCTCTAGCTATCCCGCCCCTAACTCCGCCCATCCCGCCCCTAACTCCGCCCAGTTC
CGCCCATTCTCCGCCCCATGGCTGACTAATTTTTTTTATTTATGCAGAGGCCGAGGCCGCCTCGGCCTCT
GAGCTATTCCAGAAGTAGTGAGGAGGCTTTTTTGGAGGCCTAGGGACGTACCCAATTCGCCCTATAGTGA
GTCGTATTACGCGCGCTCACTGGCCGTCGTTTTACAACGTCGTGACTGGGAAAACCCTGGCGTTACCCAA
CTTAATCGCCTTGCAGCACATCCCCCTTTCGCCAGCTGGCGTAATAGCGAAGAGGCCCGCACCGATCGCC
CTTCCCAACAGTTGCGCAGCCTGAATGGCGAATGGG
[124 nt withheld, positions 6827-6950]
C
[91 nt withheld, positions 6952-7042]
A
[49 nt withheld, positions 7044-7092]
CCTTTGACGTTGGAGTCCACGTTCTTT
[37 nt withheld, positions 7120-7156]
ACCCTATCTCGGTCTATTCTTTTGATTTATAAGGGATTTTGCCGATTTCGGCCTATTGGTTAAAAAATGA
GCTGATTTAACAAAAATTTAACGCGAATTTTAACAAAATATTAACGCTTACAATTTAGGTGGCACTTTTC
GGGGAAATGTGCGCGGAACCCCTATTTGTTTATTTTTCTAAATACATTCAAATATGTATCCGCTCATGAG
ACAATAACCCTGATAAATGCTTCAATAATATTGAAAAAGGAAGAGTATGAGTATTCAACATTTCCGTGTC
GCCCTTATTCCCTTTTTTGCGGCATTTTGCCTTCCTGTTTTTGCTCACCCAGAAACGCTGGTGAAAGTAA
AAGATGCTGAAGATCAGTTGGGTGCACGAGTGGGTTACATCGAACTGGATCTCAACAGCGGTAAGATCCT
TGAGAGTTTTCGCCCCGAAGAACGTTTTCCAATGATGAGCACTTTTAAAGTTCTGCTATGTGGCGCGGTA
TTATCCCGTATTGACGCCGGGCAAGAGCAACTCGGTCGCCGCATACACTATTCTCAGAATGACTTGGTTG
AGTACTCACCAGTCACAGAAAAGCATCTTACGGATGGCATGACAGTAAGAGAATTATGCAGTGCTGCCAT
AACCATGAGTGATAACACTGCGGCCAACTTACTTCTGACAACGATCGGAGGACCGAAGGAGCTAACCGCT
TTTTTGCACAACATGGGGGATCATGTAACTCGCCTTGATCGTTGGGAACCGGAGCTGAATGAAGCCATAC
CAAACGACGAGCGTGACACCACGATGCCTGTAGCAATGGCAACAACGTTGCGCAAACTATTAACTGGCGA
ACTACTTACTCTAGCTTCCCGGCAACAATTAATAGACTGGATGGAGGCGGATAAAGTTGCAGGACCACTT
CTGCGCTCGGCCCTTCCGGCTGGCTGGTTTATTGCTGATAAATCTGGAGCCGGTGAGCGTGGGTCTCGCG
GTATCATTGCAGCACTGGGGCCAGATGGTAAGCCCTCCCGTATCGTAGTTATCTACACGACGGGGAGTCA
GGCAACTATGGATGAACGAAATAGACAGATCGCTGAGATAGGTGCCTCACTGATTAAGCATTGGTAACTG
TCAGACCAAGTTTACTCATATATACTTTAGATTGATTTAAAACTTCATTTTTAATTTAAAAGGATCTAGG
TGAAGATCCTTTTTGATAATCTCATGACCAAAATCCCTTAACGTGAGTTTTCGTTCCACTGAGCGTCAGA
CCCCGTAGAAAAGATCAAAGGATCTTCTTGAGATCCTTTTTTTCTGCGCGTAATCTGCTGCTTGCAAACA
AAAAAACCACCGCTACCAGCGGTGGTTTGTTTGCCGGATCAAGAGCTACCAACTCTTTTTCCGAAGGTAA
CTGGCTTCAGCAGAGCGCAGATACCAAATACTGTTCTTCTAGTGTAGCCGTAGTTAGGCCACCACTTCAA
GAACTCTGTAGCACCGCCTACATACCTCGCTCTGCTAATCCTGTTACCAGTGGCTGCTGCCAGTGGCGAT
AAGTCGTGTCTTACCGGGTTGGACTCAAGACGATAGTTACCGGATAAGGCGCAGCGGTCGGGCTGAACGG
GGGGTTCGTGCACACAGCCCAGCTTGGAGCGAACGACCTACACCGAACTGAGATACCTACAGCGTGAGCT
ATGAGAAAGCGCCACGCTTCCCGAAGGGAGAAAGGCGGACAGGTATCCGGTAAGCGGCAGGGTCGGAACA
GGAGAGCGCACGAGGGAGCTTCCAGGGGGAAACGCCTGGTATCTTTATAGTCCTGTCGGGTTTCGCCACC
TCTGACTTGAGCGTCGATTTTTGTGATGCTCGTCAGGGGGGCGGAGCCTATGGAAAAACGCCAGCAACGC
GGCCTTTTTACGGTTCCTGGCCTTTTGCTGGCCTTTTGCTCACATGTTCTTTCCTGCGTTATCCCCTGAT
TCTGTGGATAACCGTATTACCGCCTTTGAGTGAGCTGATACCGCTCGCCGCAGCCGAACGACCGAGCGCA
GCGAGTCAGTGAGCGAGGAAGCGGAAGAGCGCCCAATACGCAAACCGCCTCTCCCCGCGCGTTGGCCGAT
TCATTAATGCAGCTGGCACGACAGGTTTCCCGACTGGAAAGCGGGCAGTGAGCGCAACGCAATTAATGTG
AGTTAGCTCACTCATTAGGCACCCCAGGCTTTACACTTTATGCTTCCGGCTCGTATGTTGTGTGGAATTG
TGAGCGGATAACAATTTCACACAGGAAACAGCTATGACCATGATTACGCCAAGCGCGCAATTAACCCTCA
CTAAAGGGAACAAAAGCTGGAGCTGCAAGC
Features (pLannotate 1.2.2; 31 found; start..end, strand, type, name):
      5..231     +  promoter       RSV promoter: Rous sarcoma virus enhancer/promoter
    232..412     +  LTR            5' LTR (truncated): truncated 5' long terminal repeat (LTR) from HIV-1
    459..584     +  misc_feature   HIV-1 Ψ: packaging signal of human immunodeficiency virus type 1
    568..931     +  CDS            HIV-1 gag (fragment): gag protein from human immunodeficiency virus 1; gag
   1077..1310    +  misc_feature   RRE: The Rev response element (RRE) of HIV-1 allows for Rev-dependent mRNA export from the nucleus to the cytoplasm.
   1687..1713    +  CDS            Rev (fragment): human immunodeficiency virus 1 (HIV-1) Rev protein; rev; enhances nuclear export of unspliced and incompletely spliced viral mRNAs
   1720..1743    +  promoter       SV40 promoter (fragment): SV40 early promoter
   1744..1815    +  promoter       SV40 promoter (fragment): SV40 enhancer and early promoter
   1839..1974    +  rep_origin     SV40 ori: SV40 origin of replication
   2020..2616    +  CDS            PuroR (fragment): puromycin N-acetyltransferase; pac from Streptomyces; confers resistance to puromycin
   2665..2782    +  misc_feature   cPPT/CTS: central polypurine tract and central termination sequence of HIV-1
   2847..2913    +  CDS            small t antigen (fragment): SV40 (simian virus 40) small t antigen
   2920..4098    +  promoter       EF-1α promoter: strong constitutive promoter for human elongation factor EF-1α
   4115..5242    +  CDS            IKZF1 (fragment): IKZF1_HUMAN - Also known as IK1, IKAROS, LYF1, ZNFN1A1. Experimental evidence at protein level: Swiss-Prot protein existence level 1. Transcription regulator of hematopoietic cell differentiation (PubMed:17934067). Binds gamma-satellite DNA (PubMed:17135265, PubMed:19141594). Plays a role in the development of lymphocytes, B- and T-cells. Binds and activates the enhancer (delta-A element) of the CD3-delta gene. Repressor of the TDT (fikzfterminal deoxynucleotidyltransferase) gene during thymocyte differentiation. Regulates transcription through association with both HDAC-dependent and HDAC-ind
   5258..5311    +  promoter       U6 promoter (fragment): RNA polymerase III promoter for human U6 snRNA
   5353..5941    +  misc_feature   WPRE: woodchuck hepatitis virus posttranscriptional regulatory element
   5992..6011    +  misc_feature   cPPT/CTS (fragment): central polypurine tract and central termination sequence of HIV-1
   6013..6246    +  LTR            3' LTR (ΔU3): self-inactivating 3' long terminal repeat (LTR) from HIV-1
   6324..6445    +  polyA_signal   SV40 poly(A) signal: SV40 polyadenylation signal
   6485..6620    +  rep_origin     SV40 ori: SV40 origin of replication
   6641..6659    -  promoter       T7 promoter: promoter for bacteriophage T7 RNA polymerase
   6667..6822    +  CDS            lacZα (fragment): LacZα fragment of β-galactosidase; lacZ fragment
   6827..7255    +  rep_origin     f1 ori (sequence partly withheld): f1 bacteriophage origin of replication; arrow indicates direction of (+) strand synthesis
   7308..7412    +  promoter       AmpR promoter: bla
   7413..8273    +  CDS            AmpR: β-lactamase; bla; confers resistance to ampicillin, carbenicillin, and related antibiotics
   8444..9032    +  rep_origin     ori: high-copy-number ColE1/pMB1/pBR322/pUC origin of replication
   9215..9307    +  CDS            lacI (fragment): lac repressor; lacI; The lac repressor binds to the lac operator to inhibit transcription in E. coli. This inhibition can be relieved by adding lactose or isopropyl-β-D-thiogalactopyranoside (IPTG).
   9320..9341    +  protein_bind   CAP binding site: CAP binding activates transcription in the presence of cAMP. E. coli catabolite activator protein
   9356..9386    +  promoter       lac promoter: promoter for the E. coli lac operon
   9394..9410    +  protein_bind   lac operator: The lac repressor binds to the lac operator to inhibit transcription in E. coli. This inhibition can be relieved by adding lactose or isopropyl-β-D-thiogalactopyranoside (IPTG). lac repressor encoded by lacI
   9455..9473    +  promoter       T3 promoter: promoter for bacteriophage T3 RNA polymerase
