[The description below was written by a language model from this plasmid's Addgene catalogue record and pLannotate feature annotations shown in this document.]
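Description:
TFORF2826 is a third-generation-style, self-inactivating lentiviral expression plasmid built on the pLX_TRC317 backbone and carrying a human IKZF1 (IKAROS) open reading frame, one member of a barcoded transcription factor ORF collection. In bacteria it is maintained through a high-copy ColE1/pUC-type origin and selected with ampicillin via the β-lactamase gene. An f1 origin and remnants of lac, T7 and T3 cloning-vector sequences are also annotated in the backbone. The depositor notes that the plasmid can recombine, as is common for LTR-containing vectors.

The viral genome is transcribed from an RSV promoter fused to a truncated HIV-1 5' LTR. This is followed by the Ψ packaging signal with a partial gag sequence, the Rev response element for nuclear export of the full-length RNA, and a cPPT/CTS element. It ends in a ΔU3 3' LTR that inactivates LTR promoter activity after integration, with an SV40 polyadenylation signal downstream. Two expression units lie within the provirus. An SV40 early promoter drives puromycin N-acetyltransferase for selecting transduced mammalian cells. The EF-1α promoter drives the IKZF1 ORF, which corresponds to a specific transcript isoform cited by the depositor and was made synthetically. A WPRE downstream of the ORF enhances transcript stability and expression. The record states that each ORF carries a unique 24-bp barcode. The barcode is not annotated as a feature, though it would plausibly lie in the short region between the ORF and the WPRE, where only a small U6-like fragment is detected.

The construct is intended for constitutive IKZF1 overexpression. The barcode allows the transcription factor to be identified in pooled overexpression screens, such as those examining directed differentiation.
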