Addgene plasmid #143631: TFORF2826
Purpose: Lentiviral vector for overexpressing transcription factor ORFs with unique 24-bp barcodes. Barcodes facilitate identification of transcription factors in pooled screens.
Depositing lab: Feng Zhang. Depositing organization: Broad Institute. Publication: A transcription factor atlas of directed differentiation. Joung J, Ma S, Tay T, Geiger-Schuller KR, Kirchgatterer PC, Verdine VK, Guo B, Arias-Garcia MA, Allen WE, Singh A, Kuksenko O, Abudayyeh OO, Gootenberg JS, Fu Z, Macrae RK, Buenrostro JD, Regev A, Zhang F. Cell. 2023 Jan 5;186(1):209-229.e26. doi: 10.1016/j.cell.2022.11.026. PubMed 36608654.
Backbone
  Vector backbone: pLX_TRC317
  Backbone manufacturer: Broad Institute Genetic Perturbation Platform
  Backbone size w/o insert (bp): 8264
  Vector type: Mammalian Expression, Lentiviral
  Selectable markers: Puromycin
Growth in bacteria
  Bacterial resistance: Ampicillin, 100 μg/mL
  Growth temperature: 37°C
  Growth strain: NEB Stable
  Copy number: High Copy
Gene/Insert
  Gene/Insert name: IKZF1
  Species: H. sapiens (human)
  Insert size (bp): 1232
  Entrez Gene: IKZF1 (a.k.a. CVID13, Hs.54452, IK1, IKAROS, LYF1, LyF-1, PPP1R92, PRO0758, ZNFN1A1)
  Promoter: EF1a
  Cloning method: Unknown
  Sequencing primers: 5′ GGGTGGAGACTGAAGTTAGGCCAG; 3′ CACATAGCGTAAAAGGAGCAACATAG
Terms and licenses: Academic/Nonprofit Terms; Industry Terms: Not Available to Industry
Depositor comments: NM_001220771,ENST00000349824 . The transcription factor ORF portion of this plasmid was synthesized by Genewiz. Please test multiple small colonies in case of plasmid recombination. To make this collection available in a timely manner, a portion of this collection was not fully sequenced by Addgene. If an Addgene verified full plasmid sequence is not available, please contact us prior to placing an order to request the full sequence.
How to cite: TFORF2826 was a gift from Feng Zhang (Addgene plasmid # 143631 ; http://n2t.net/addgene:143631 ; RRID:Addgene_143631)
