>Addgene plasmid #143631 | TFORF2826 | depositor partial sequence | sequence record 283023 | Insert
ACCGCCACCATGGATGCTGATGAGGGTCAAGACATGTCCCAAGTTTCAGGGAAGGAAAGCCCCCCTGTAA
GCGATACTCCAGATGAGGGCGATGAGCCCATGCCGATCCCCGAGGACCTCTCCACCACCTCGGGAGGACA
GCAAAGCTCCAAGAGTGACAGAGTCGTGGCCAGTAATGTTAAAGTAGAGACTCAGAGTGATGAAGAGAAT
GGGCGTGCCTGTGAAATGAATGGGGAAGAATGTGCGGAGGATTTACGAATGCTTGATGCCTCGGGAGAGA
AAATGAATGGCTCCCACAGGGACCAAGGCAGCTCGGCTTTGTCGGGAGTTGGAGGCATTCGACTTCCTAA
CGGAAAACTAAAGTGTGATATCTGTGGGATCATTTGCATCGGGCCCAATGTGCTCATGGTTCACAAAAGA
AGCCACACTGGGGACAAGGGCCTGTCCGACACGCCCTACGACAGCAGCGCCAGCTACGAGAAGGAGAACG
AAATGATGAAGTCCCACGTGATGGACCAAGCCATCAACAACGCCATCAACTACCTGGGGGCCGAGTCCCT
GCGCCCGCTGGTGCAGACGCCCCCGGGCGGTTCCGAGGTGGTCCCGGTCATCAGCCCGATGTACCAGCTG
CACAAGCCGCTCGCGGAGGGCACCCCGCGCTCCAACCACTCGGCCCAGGACAGCGCCGTGGAGAACCTGC
TGCTGCTCTCCAAGGCCAAGTTGGTGCCCTCGGAGCGCGAGGCGTCCCCGAGCAACAGCTGCCAAGACTC
CACGGACACCGAGAGCAACAACGAGGAGCAGCGCAGCGGTCTCATCTACCTGACCAACCACATCGCCCCG
CACGCGCGCAACGGGCTGTCGCTCAAGGAGGAGCACCGCGCCTACGACCTGCTGCGCGCCGCCTCCGAGA
ACTCGCAGGACGCGCTCCGCGTGGTCAGCACCAGCGGGGAGCAGATGAAGGTGTACAAGTGCGAACACTG
CCGGGTGCTCTTCCTGGATCACGTCATGTACACCATCCACATGGGCTGCCACGGCTTCCGTGATCCTTTT
GAGTGCAACATGTGCGGCTACCACAGCCAGGACCGGTACGAGTTCTCGTCGCACATAACGCGAGGGGAGC
ACCGCTTCCACATGAGCTAGTAATGAACTAGTCCGTAACTTGAAAGTATTTCGATTTCTTGGCTTTATAT
ATCTTGTGGAAAGGACGACGGAGTATCCTTCCATGACACTCT
