>Addgene plasmid #143631 | TFORF2826 | depositor partial sequence | sequence record 283024 | Barcode
CGGAGTATCCTTCCATGACACTCT
